>Addgene plasmid #112454 | pZBTB1.1.0-gDNA | depositor full sequence | sequence record 211845 | Full Sequence
TAGAGCTAGAAATAGCAAGTTAAAATAAGGCTAGTCCGTTATCAACTTGAAAAAGTGGCACCGAGTCGGT
GCTTTTTTGTTTTAGAGCTAGAAATAGCAAGTTAAAATAAGGCTAGTCCGTTTTTAGCGCGTGCGCCAAT
TCTGCAGACAAATGGCTCTAGAGGTACCCGTTACATAACTTACGGTAAATGGCCCGCCTGGCTGACCGCC
CAACGACCCCCGCCCATTGACGTCAATAGTAACGCCAATAGGGACTTTCCATTGACGTCAATGGGTGGAG
TATTTACGGTAAACTGCCCACTTGGCAGTACATCAAGTGTATCATATGCCAAGTACGCCCCCTATTGACG
TCAATGACGGTAAATGGCCCGCCTGGCATTGTGCCCAGTACATGACCTTATGGGACTTTCCTACTTGGCA
GTACATCTACGTATTAGTCATCGCTATTACCATGGTCGAGGTGAGCCCCACGTTCTGCTTCACTCTCCCC
ATCTCCCCCCCCTCCCCACCCCCAATTTTGTATTTATTTATTTTTTAATTATTTTGTGCAGCGATGGGGG
CGGGGGGGGGGGGGGGGCGCGCGCCAGGCGGGGCGGGGCGGGGCGAGGGGCGGGGCGGGGCGAGGCGGAG
AGGTGCGGCGGCAGCCAATCAGAGCGGCGCGCTCCGAAAGTTTCCTTTTATGGCGAGGCGGCGGCGGCGG
CGGCCCTATAAAAAGCGAAGCGCGCGGCGGGCGGGAGTCGCTGCGACGCTGCCTTCGCCCCGTGCCCCGC
TCCGCCGCCGCCTCGCGCCGCCCGCCCCGGCTCTGACTGACCGCGTTACTCCCACAGGTGAGCGGGCGGG
ACGGCCCTTCTCCTCCGGGCTGTAATTAGCTGAGCAAGAGGTAAGGGTTTAAGGGATGGTTGGTTGGTGG
GGTATTAATGTTTAATTACCTGGAGCACCTGCCTGAAATCACTTTTTTTCAGGTTGGACCGGTGCCACCA
TGGACTATAAGGACCACGACGGAGACTACAAGGATCATGATATTGATTACAAAGACGATGACGATAAGAT
GGCCCCAAAGAAGAAGCGGAAGGTCGGTATCCACGGAGTCCCAGCAGCCGACAAGAAGTACAGCATCGGC
CTGGACATCGGCACCAACTCTGTGGGCTGGGCCGTGATCACCGACGAGTACAAGGTGCCCAGCAAGAAAT
TCAAGGTGCTGGGCAACACCGACCGGCACAGCATCAAGAAGAACCTGATCGGAGCCCTGCTGTTCGACAG
CGGCGAAACAGCCGAGGCCACCCGGCTGAAGAGAACCGCCAGAAGAAGATACACCAGACGGAAGAACCGG
ATCTGCTATCTGCAAGAGATCTTCAGCAACGAGATGGCCAAGGTGGACGACAGCTTCTTCCACAGACTGG
AAGAGTCCTTCCTGGTGGAAGAGGATAAGAAGCACGAGCGGCACCCCATCTTCGGCAACATCGTGGACGA
GGTGGCCTACCACGAGAAGTACCCCACCATCTACCACCTGAGAAAGAAACTGGTGGACAGCACCGACAAG
GCCGACCTGCGGCTGATCTATCTGGCCCTGGCCCACATGATCAAGTTCCGGGGCCACTTCCTGATCGAGG
GCGACCTGAACCCCGACAACAGCGACGTGGACAAGCTGTTCATCCAGCTGGTGCAGACCTACAACCAGCT
GTTCGAGGAAAACCCCATCAACGCCAGCGGCGTGGACGCCAAGGCCATCCTGTCTGCCAGACTGAGCAAG
AGCAGACGGCTGGAAAATCTGATCGCCCAGCTGCCCGGCGAGAAGAAGAATGGCCTGTTCGGAAACCTGA
TTGCCCTGAGCCTGGGCCTGACCCCCAACTTCAAGAGCAACTTCGACCTGGCCGAGGATGCCAAACTGCA
GCTGAGCAAGGACACCTACGACGACGACCTGGACAACCTGCTGGCCCAGATCGGCGACCAGTACGCCGAC
CTGTTTCTGGCCGCCAAGAACCTGTCCGACGCCATCCTGCTGAGCGACATCCTGAGAGTGAACACCGAGA
TCACCAAGGCCCCCCTGAGCGCCTCTATGATCAAGAGATACGACGAGCACCACCAGGACCTGACCCTGCT
GAAAGCTCTCGTGCGGCAGCAGCTGCCTGAGAAGTACAAAGAGATTTTCTTCGACCAGAGCAAGAACGGC
TACGCCGGCTACATTGACGGCGGAGCCAGCCAGGAAGAGTTCTACAAGTTCATCAAGCCCATCCTGGAAA
AGATGGACGGCACCGAGGAACTGCTCGTGAAGCTGAACAGAGAGGACCTGCTGCGGAAGCAGCGGACCTT
CGACAACGGCAGCATCCCCCACCAGATCCACCTGGGAGAGCTGCACGCCATTCTGCGGCGGCAGGAAGAT
TTTTACCCATTCCTGAAGGACAACCGGGAAAAGATCGAGAAGATCCTGACCTTCCGCATCCCCTACTACG
TGGGCCCTCTGGCCAGGGGAAACAGCAGATTCGCCTGGATGACCAGAAAGAGCGAGGAAACCATCACCCC
CTGGAACTTCGAGGAAGTGGTGGACAAGGGCGCTTCCGCCCAGAGCTTCATCGAGCGGATGACCAACTTC
GATAAGAACCTGCCCAACGAGAAGGTGCTGCCCAAGCACAGCCTGCTGTACGAGTACTTCACCGTGTATA
ACGAGCTGACCAAAGTGAAATACGTGACCGAGGGAATGAGAAAGCCCGCCTTCCTGAGCGGCGAGCAGAA
AAAGGCCATCGTGGACCTGCTGTTCAAGACCAACCGGAAAGTGACCGTGAAGCAGCTGAAAGAGGACTAC
TTCAAGAAAATCGAGTGCTTCGACTCCGTGGAAATCTCCGGCGTGGAAGATCGGTTCAACGCCTCCCTGG
GCACATACCACGATCTGCTGAAAATTATCAAGGACAAGGACTTCCTGGACAATGAGGAAAACGAGGACAT
TCTGGAAGATATCGTGCTGACCCTGACACTGTTTGAGGACAGAGAGATGATCGAGGAACGGCTGAAAACC
TATGCCCACCTGTTCGACGACAAAGTGATGAAGCAGCTGAAGCGGCGGAGATACACCGGCTGGGGCAGGC
TGAGCCGGAAGCTGATCAACGGCATCCGGGACAAGCAGTCCGGCAAGACAATCCTGGATTTCCTGAAGTC
CGACGGCTTCGCCAACAGAAACTTCATGCAGCTGATCCACGACGACAGCCTGACCTTTAAAGAGGACATC
CAGAAAGCCCAGGTGTCCGGCCAGGGCGATAGCCTGCACGAGCACATTGCCAATCTGGCCGGCAGCCCCG
CCATTAAGAAGGGCATCCTGCAGACAGTGAAGGTGGTGGACGAGCTCGTGAAAGTGATGGGCCGGCACAA
GCCCGAGAACATCGTGATCGAAATGGCCAGAGAGAACCAGACCACCCAGAAGGGACAGAAGAACAGCCGC
GAGAGAATGAAGCGGATCGAAGAGGGCATCAAAGAGCTGGGCAGCCAGATCCTGAAAGAACACCCCGTGG
AAAACACCCAGCTGCAGAACGAGAAGCTGTACCTGTACTACCTGCAGAATGGGCGGGATATGTACGTGGA
CCAGGAACTGGACATCAACCGGCTGTCCGACTACGATGTGGACCATATCGTGCCTCAGAGCTTTCTGAAG
GACGACTCCATCGACAACAAGGTGCTGACCAGAAGCGACAAGAACCGGGGCAAGAGCGACAACGTGCCCT
CCGAAGAGGTCGTGAAGAAGATGAAGAACTACTGGCGGCAGCTGCTGAACGCCAAGCTGATTACCCAGAG
AAAGTTCGACAATCTGACCAAGGCCGAGAGAGGCGGCCTGAGCGAACTGGATAAGGCCGGCTTCATCAAG
AGACAGCTGGTGGAAACCCGGCAGATCACAAAGCACGTGGCACAGATCCTGGACTCCCGGATGAACACTA
AGTACGACGAGAATGACAAGCTGATCCGGGAAGTGAAAGTGATCACCCTGAAGTCCAAGCTGGTGTCCGA
TTTCCGGAAGGATTTCCAGTTTTACAAAGTGCGCGAGATCAACAACTACCACCACGCCCACGACGCCTAC
CTGAACGCCGTCGTGGGAACCGCCCTGATCAAAAAGTACCCTAAGCTGGAAAGCGAGTTCGTGTACGGCG
ACTACAAGGTGTACGACGTGCGGAAGATGATCGCCAAGAGCGAGCAGGAAATCGGCAAGGCTACCGCCAA
GTACTTCTTCTACAGCAACATCATGAACTTTTTCAAGACCGAGATTACCCTGGCCAACGGCGAGATCCGG
AAGCGGCCTCTGATCGAGACAAACGGCGAAACCGGGGAGATCGTGTGGGATAAGGGCCGGGATTTTGCCA
CCGTGCGGAAAGTGCTGAGCATGCCCCAAGTGAATATCGTGAAAAAGACCGAGGTGCAGACAGGCGGCTT
CAGCAAAGAGTCTATCCTGCCCAAGAGGAACAGCGATAAGCTGATCGCCAGAAAGAAGGACTGGGACCCT
AAGAAGTACGGCGGCTTCGACAGCCCCACCGTGGCCTATTCTGTGCTGGTGGTGGCCAAAGTGGAAAAGG
GCAAGTCCAAGAAACTGAAGAGTGTGAAAGAGCTGCTGGGGATCACCATCATGGAAAGAAGCAGCTTCGA
GAAGAATCCCATCGACTTTCTGGAAGCCAAGGGCTACAAAGAAGTGAAAAAGGACCTGATCATCAAGCTG
CCTAAGTACTCCCTGTTCGAGCTGGAAAACGGCCGGAAGAGAATGCTGGCCTCTGCCGGCGAACTGCAGA
AGGGAAACGAACTGGCCCTGCCCTCCAAATATGTGAACTTCCTGTACCTGGCCAGCCACTATGAGAAGCT
GAAGGGCTCCCCCGAGGATAATGAGCAGAAACAGCTGTTTGTGGAACAGCACAAGCACTACCTGGACGAG
ATCATCGAGCAGATCAGCGAGTTCTCCAAGAGAGTGATCCTGGCCGACGCTAATCTGGACAAAGTGCTGT
CCGCCTACAACAAGCACCGGGATAAGCCCATCAGAGAGCAGGCCGAGAATATCATCCACCTGTTTACCCT
GACCAATCTGGGAGCCCCTGCCGCCTTCAAGTACTTTGACACCACCATCGACCGGAAGAGGTACACCAGC
ACCAAAGAGGTGCTGGACGCCACCCTGATCCACCAGAGCATCACCGGCCTGTACGAGACACGGATCGACC
TGTCTCAGCTGGGAGGCGACAAAAGGCCGGCGGCCACGAAAAAGGCCGGCCAGGCAAAAAAGAAAAAGTA
AGAATTCCTAGAGCTCGCTGATCAGCCTCGACTGTGCCTTCTAGTTGCCAGCCATCTGTTGTTTGCCCCT
CCCCCGTGCCTTCCTTGACCCTGGAAGGTGCCACTCCCACTGTCCTTTCCTAATAAAATGAGGAAATTGC
ATCGCATTGTCTGAGTAGGTGTCATTCTATTCTGGGGGGTGGGGTGGGGCAGGACAGCAAGGGGGAGGAT
TGGGAAGAGAATAGCAGGCATGCTGGGGAGCGGCCGCAGGAACCCCTAGTGATGGAGTTGGCCACTCCCT
CTCTGCGCGCTCGCTCGCTCACTGAGGCCGGGCGACCAAAGGTCGCCCGACGCCCGGGCTTTGCCCGGGC
GGCCTCAGTGAGCGAGCGAGCGCGCAGCTGCCTGCAGGGGCGCCTGATGCGGTATTTTCTCCTTACGCAT
CTGTGCGGTATTTCACACCGCATA
[142 nt withheld, positions 5695-5836]
C
[141 nt withheld, positions 5838-5978]
CCTTTGACGTTGGAGTCCACGTTCTTT
[37 nt withheld, positions 6006-6042]
ACCCTATCTCGGGCTATTCTTTTGATTTATAAGGGATTTTGCCGATTTCGGCCTATTGGTTAAAAAATGA
GCTGATTTAACAAAAATTTAACGCGAATTTTAACAAAATATTAACGTTTACAATTTTATGGTGCACTCTC
AGTACAATCTGCTCTGATGCCGCATAGTTAAGCCAGCCCCGACACCCGCCAACACCCGCTGACGCGCCCT
GACGGGCTTGTCTGCTCCCGGCATCCGCTTACAGACAAGCTGTGACCGTCTCCGGGAGCTGCATGTGTCA
GAGGTTTTCACCGTCATCACCGAAACGCGCGAGACGAAAGGGCCTCGTGATACGCCTATTTTTATAGGTT
AATGTCATGATAATAATGGTTTCTTAGACGTCAGGTGGCACTTTTCGGGGAAATGTGCGCGGAACCCCTA
TTTGTTTATTTTTCTAAATACATTCAAATATGTATCCGCTCATGAGACAATAACCCTGATAAATGCTTCA
ATAATATTGAAAAAGGAAGAGTATGAGTATTCAACATTTCCGTGTCGCCCTTATTCCCTTTTTTGCGGCA
TTTTGCCTTCCTGTTTTTGCTCACCCAGAAACGCTGGTGAAAGTAAAAGATGCTGAAGATCAGTTGGGTG
CACGAGTGGGTTACATCGAACTGGATCTCAACAGCGGTAAGATCCTTGAGAGTTTTCGCCCCGAAGAACG
TTTTCCAATGATGAGCACTTTTAAAGTTCTGCTATGTGGCGCGGTATTATCCCGTATTGACGCCGGGCAA
GAGCAACTCGGTCGCCGCATACACTATTCTCAGAATGACTTGGTTGAGTACTCACCAGTCACAGAAAAGC
ATCTTACGGATGGCATGACAGTAAGAGAATTATGCAGTGCTGCCATAACCATGAGTGATAACACTGCGGC
CAACTTACTTCTGACAACGATCGGAGGACCGAAGGAGCTAACCGCTTTTTTGCACAACATGGGGGATCAT
GTAACTCGCCTTGATCGTTGGGAACCGGAGCTGAATGAAGCCATACCAAACGACGAGCGTGACACCACGA
TGCCTGTAGCAATGGCAACAACGTTGCGCAAACTATTAACTGGCGAACTACTTACTCTAGCTTCCCGGCA
ACAATTAATAGACTGGATGGAGGCGGATAAAGTTGCAGGACCACTTCTGCGCTCGGCCCTTCCGGCTGGC
TGGTTTATTGCTGATAAATCTGGAGCCGGTGAGCGTGGAAGCCGCGGTATCATTGCAGCACTGGGGCCAG
ATGGTAAGCCCTCCCGTATCGTAGTTATCTACACGACGGGGAGTCAGGCAACTATGGATGAACGAAATAG
ACAGATCGCTGAGATAGGTGCCTCACTGATTAAGCATTGGTAACTGTCAGACCAAGTTTACTCATATATA
CTTTAGATTGATTTAAAACTTCATTTTTAATTTAAAAGGATCTAGGTGAAGATCCTTTTTGATAATCTCA
TGACCAAAATCCCTTAACGTGAGTTTTCGTTCCACTGAGCGTCAGACCCCGTAGAAAAGATCAAAGGATC
TTCTTGAGATCCTTTTTTTCTGCGCGTAATCTGCTGCTTGCAAACAAAAAAACCACCGCTACCAGCGGTG
GTTTGTTTGCCGGATCAAGAGCTACCAACTCTTTTTCCGAAGGTAACTGGCTTCAGCAGAGCGCAGATAC
CAAATACTGTCCTTCTAGTGTAGCCGTAGTTAGGCCACCACTTCAAGAACTCTGTAGCACCGCCTACATA
CCTCGCTCTGCTAATCCTGTTACCAGTGGCTGCTGCCAGTGGCGATAAGTCGTGTCTTACCGGGTTGGAC
TCAAGACGATAGTTACCGGATAAGGCGCAGCGGTCGGGCTGAACGGGGGGTTCGTGCACACAGCCCAGCT
TGGAGCGAACGACCTACACCGAACTGAGATACCTACAGCGTGAGCTATGAGAAAGCGCCACGCTTCCCGA
AGGGAGAAAGGCGGACAGGTATCCGGTAAGCGGCAGGGTCGGAACAGGAGAGCGCACGAGGGAGCTTCCA
GGGGGAAACGCCTGGTATCTTTATAGTCCTGTCGGGTTTCGCCACCTCTGACTTGAGCGTCGATTTTTGT
GATGCTCGTCAGGGGGGCGGAGCCTATGGAAAAACGCCAGCAACGCGGCCTTTTTACGGTTCCTGGCCTT
TTGCTGGCCTTTTGCTCACATGTGAGGGCCTATTTCCCATGATTCCTTCATATTTGCATATACGATACAA
GGCTGTTAGAGAGATAATTGGAATTAATTTGACTGTAAACACAAAGATATTAGTACAAAATACGTGACGT
AGAAAGTAATAATTTCTTGGGTAGTTTGCAGTTTTAAAATTATGTTTTAAAATGGACTATCATATGCTTA
CCGTAACTTGAAAGTATTTCGATTTCTTGGCTTTATATATCTTGTGGAAAGGACGAAACACCCAGATCTC
TCACTTCTCCACGTTT
Features (pLannotate 1.2.2; 18 found; start..end, strand, type, name):
     79..122     +  misc_RNA       gRNA scaffold (fragment): guide RNA scaffold for the Streptococcus pyogenes CRISPR/Cas9 system
    169..454     +  enhancer       CMV enhancer: human cytomegalovirus immediate early enhancer; contains an 18-bp deletion relative to the standard CMV enhancer
    456..733     +  promoter       chicken β-actin promoter: No description available
    734..962     +  intron         hybrid intron: hybrid between chicken β-actin (CBA) and minute virus of mice (MMV) introns (Gray et al., 2011)
   1100..2701    +  CDS            Cas9(N): N-terminal portion of Streptococcus pyogenes Cas9 (Zetsche et al., 2015)
   2702..5200    +  CDS            Cas9(C): C-terminal portion of Streptococcus pyogenes Cas9 (Zetsche et al., 2015)
   5201..5248    +  CDS            nucleoplasmin NLS: bipartite nuclear localization signal from nucleoplasmin
   5282..5393    +  polyA_signal   bGH poly(A) signal: bovine growth hormone polyadenylation signal
   5498..5638    +  repeat_region  AAV2 ITR: inverted terminal repeat of adeno-associated virus serotype 2 inverted
   5643..5694    -  misc_feature   bom (fragment): basis of mobility region from pBR322
   5713..6093    +  rep_origin     M13 ori (sequence partly withheld): M13 bacteriophage origin of replication; arrow indicates direction of (+) strand synthesis
   6169..6218    -  misc_feature   bom (fragment): basis of mobility region from pBR322
   6320..6355    -  CDS            rop (fragment): Rop protein, which maintains plasmids at low copy number; rop
   6450..6554    +  promoter       AmpR promoter: bla
   6555..7415    +  CDS            AmpR: β-lactamase; bla; confers resistance to ampicillin, carbenicillin, and related antibiotics
   7586..8174    +  rep_origin     ori: high-copy-number ColE1/pMB1/pBR322/pUC origin of replication
   8236..8476    +  promoter       U6 promoter: RNA polymerase III promoter for human U6 snRNA
   8505..72      +  misc_RNA       gRNA scaffold (across the origin): guide RNA scaffold for the Streptococcus pyogenes CRISPR/Cas9 system
