[The description below was written by a language model from this plasmid's Addgene catalogue record and pLannotate feature annotations shown in this document.]
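Description:
pZBTB1.1.0-gDNA is a mammalian CRISPR expression plasmid built on the pX330 backbone that delivers both Streptococcus pyogenes Cas9 and a single guide RNA directed against the human transcription factor gene ZBTB1 (also known as ZNF909 or KIAA0997). It is propagated in E. coli as a high-copy plasmid through a ColE1/pUC-type origin and selected with ampicillin via the β-lactamase gene. The backbone also carries an M13/f1 phage origin and a single annotated AAV2 ITR, along with short bom and rop fragments, which are backbone remnants rather than functional parts of the payload.

Two expression units make up the payload. A human U6 RNA polymerase III promoter drives the guide RNA. The 20-nucleotide ZBTB1 target sequence was inserted between BbsI sites that were destroyed during cloning, placing it directly upstream of the S. pyogenes gRNA scaffold, which spans the numbering origin of the circular map. The PAM adjoining the genomic target is not present in the plasmid. Cas9 is transcribed from a hybrid promoter composed of the CMV enhancer, the chicken β-actin promoter and a hybrid CBA/MVM intron. The coding sequence, annotated as contiguous N- and C-terminal portions that together form the full-length nuclease, ends in a nucleoplasmin bipartite nuclear localization signal and is followed by the bovine growth hormone polyadenylation signal.

Transfection into human cells should produce a Cas9-mediated double-strand break at the ZBTB1 locus. The depositor notes that it is meant to be used with a companion plasmid, pZBTB1-donor, which suggests homology-directed editing of the locus, although the record does not describe the donor's contents or the intended modification.
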