Addgene plasmid #112454: pZBTB1.1.0-gDNA
Purpose: CRISPR plasmid for expression of Cas9 and gRNA targeting human transcription factor ZBTB1
Depositing lab: Kevin White. Depositing organization: University of Chicago.
Backbone
  Vector backbone: pX330
  Backbone manufacturer: Zhang lab (Addgene plasmid ID: 42230)
  Vector type: Mammalian Expression, CRISPR
Growth in bacteria
  Bacterial resistance: Ampicillin, 100 μg/mL
  Growth temperature: 37°C
  Growth strain: DH5alpha
  Copy number: High Copy
Gene/Insert
  Gene/Insert name: ZBTB1
  gRNA/shRNA sequence: CAGATCTCTCACTTCTCCAC AGG
  Species: H. sapiens (human)
  Entrez Gene: ZBTB1 (a.k.a. ZNF909, KIAA0997)
  Cloning method: Restriction Enzyme; 5′ cloning site BbsI (destroyed during cloning); 3′ cloning site BbsI (destroyed during cloning)
  Sequencing primers: 5′ hU6-F (5'-GAGGGCCTATTTCCCATGATT-3')
Terms and licenses: Academic/Nonprofit Terms; Industry Terms: Not Available to Industry
Depositor comments: gRNA sequence listed includes 20 nucleotide target sequence, followed by the uncloned PAM sequence. The PAM sequence is not present in the plasmid. Use with plasmid pZBTB1-donor.
How to cite: pZBTB1.1.0-gDNA was a gift from Kevin White (Addgene plasmid # 112454 ; http://n2t.net/addgene:112454 ; RRID:Addgene_112454)
